>Addgene plasmid #175281 | FUW-C-prM-E-NS1 | addgene full sequence | sequence record 349091 | Addgene Partial NGS Result
AATGTTGAATACTCATACTCTTCCTTTTTCAATATTATTGAAGCATTTATCAGGGTTATTGTCTCATGAG
CGGATACATATTTGAATGTATTTAGAAAAATAAACAAATAGGGGTTCCGCGCACATTTCCCCGAAAAGTG
CCACCTGACGTCGACGGATCGGGAGATCTCCCGATCCCCTATGGTGCACTCTCAGTACAATCTGCTCTGA
TGCCGCATAGTTAAGCCAGTATCTGCTCCCTGCTTGTGTGTTGGAGGTCGCTGAGTAGTGCGCGAGCAAA
ATTTAAGCTACAACAAGGCAAGGCTTGACCGACAATTGCATGAAGAATCTGCTTAGGGTTAGGCGTTTTG
CGCTGCTTCGCGATGTACGGGCCAGATATACGCGTTGACATTGATTATTGACTAGTTATTAATAGTAATC
AATTACGGGGTCATTAGTTCATAGCCCATATATGGAGTTCCGCGTTACATAACTTACGGTAAATGGCCCG
CCTGGCTGACCGCCCAACGACCCCCGCCCATTGACGTCAATAATGACGTATGTTCCCATAGTAACGCCAA
TAGGGACTTTCCATTGACGTCAATGGGTGGAGTATTTACGGTAAACTGCCCACTTGGCAGTACATCAAGT
GTATCATATGCCAAGTACGCCCCCTATTGACGTCAATGACGGTAAATGGCCCGCCTGGCATTATGCCCAG
TACATGACCTTATGGGACTTTCCTACTTGGCAGTACATCTACGTATTAGTCATCGCTATTACCATGGTGA
TGCGGTTTTGGCAGTACATCAATGGGCGTGGATAGCGGTTTGACTCACGGGGATTTCCAAGTCTCCACCC
CATTGACGTCAATGGGAGTTTGTTTTGGCACCAAAATCAACGGGACTTTCCAAAATGTCGTAACAACTCC
GCCCCATTGACGCAAATGGGCGGTAGGCGTGTACGGTGGGAGGTCTATATAAGCAGCGCGTTTTGCCTGT
ACTGGGTCTCTCTGGTTAGACCAGATCTGAGCCTGGGAGCTCTCTGGCTAACTAGGGAACCCACTGCTTA
AGCCTCAATAAAGCTTGCCTTGAGTGCTTCAAGTAGTGTGTGCCCGTCTGTTGTGTGACTCTGGTAACTA
GAGATCCCTCAGACCCTTTTAGTCAGTGTGGAAAATCTCTAGCAGTGGCGCCCGAACAGGGACTTGAAAG
CGAAAGGGAAACCAGAGGAGCTCTCTCGACGCAGGACTCGGCTTGCTGAAGCGCGCACGGCAAGAGGCGA
GGGGCGGCGACTGGTGAGTACGCCAAAAATTTTGACTAGCGGAGGCTAGAAGGAGAGAGATGGGTGCGAG
AGCGTCAGTATTAAGCGGGGGAGAATTAGATCGCGATGGGAAAAAATTCGGTTAAGGCCAGGGGGAAAGA
AAAAATATAAATTAAAACATATAGTATGGGCAAGCAGGGAGCTAGAACGATTCGCAGTTAATCCTGGCCT
GTTAGAAACATCAGAAGGCTGTAGACAAATACTGGGACAGCTACAACCATCCCTTCAGACAGGATCAGAA
GAACTTAGATCATTATATAATACAGTAGCAACCCTCTATTGTGTGCATCAAAGGATAGAGATAAAAGACA
CCAAGGAAGCTTTAGACAAGATAGAGGAAGAGCAAAACAAAAGTAAGACCACCGCACAGCAAGCGGCCGC
TGATCTTCAGACCTGGAGGAGGAGATATGAGGGACAATTGGAGAAGTGAATTATATAAATATAAAGTAGT
AAAAATTGAACCATTAGGAGTAGCACCCACCAAGGCAAAGAGAAGAGTGGTGCAGAGAGAAAAAAGAGCA
GTGGGAATAGGAGCTTTGTTCCTTGGGTTCTTGGGAGCAGCAGGAAGCACTATGGGCGCAGCGTCAATGA
CGCTGACGGTACAGGCCAGACAATTATTGTCTGGTATAGTGCAGCAGCAGAACAATTTGCTGAGGGCTAT
TGAGGCGCAACAGCATCTGTTGCAACTCACAGTCTGGGGCATCAAGCAGCTCCAGGCAAGAATCCTGGCT
GTGGAAAGATACCTAAAGGATCAACAGCTCCTGGGGATTTGGGGTTGCTCTGGAAAACTCATTTGCACCA
CTGCTGTGCCTTGGAATGCTAGTTGGAGTAATAAATCTCTGGAACAGATTTGGAATCACACGACCTGGAT
GGAGTGGGACAGAGAAATTAACAATTACACAAGCTTAATACACTCCTTAATTGAAGAATCGCAAAACCAG
CAAGAAAAGAATGAACAAGAATTATTGGAATTAGATAAATGGGCAAGTTTGTGGAATTGGTTTAACATAA
CAAATTGGCTGTGGTATATAAAATTATTCATAATGATAGTAGGAGGCTTGGTAGGTTTAAGAATAGTTTT
TGCTGTACTTTCTATAGTGAATAGAGTTAGGCAGGGATATTCACCATTATCGTTTCAGACCCACCTCCCA
ACCCCGAGGGGACCCGACAGGCCCGAAGGAATAGAAGAAGAAGGTGGAGAGAGAGACAGAGACAGATCCA
TTCGATTAGTGAACGGATCGGCACTGCGTGCGCCAATTCTGCAGACAAATGGCAGTATTCATCCACAATT
TTAAAAGAAAAGGGGGGATTGGGGGGTACAGTGCAGGGGAAAGAATAGTAGACATAATAGCAACAGACAT
ACAAACTAAAGAATTACAAAAACAAATTACAAAAATTCAAAATTTTCGGGTTTATTACAGGGACAGCAGA
GATCCAGTTTGGTTAATTAACCCGTGTCGGCTCCAGATCTGGCCTCCGCGCCGGGTTTTGGCGCCTCCCG
CGGGCGCCCCCCTCCTCACGGCGAGCGCTGCCACGTCAGACGAAGGGCGCAGCGAGCGTCCTGATCCTTC
CGCCCGGACGCTCAGGACAGCGGCCCGCTGCTCATAAGACTCGGCCTTAGAACCCCAGTATCAGCAGAAG
GACATTTTAGGACGGGACTTGGGTGACTCTAGGGCACTGGTTTTCTTTCCAGAGAGCGGAACAGGCGAGG
AAAAGTAGTCCCTTCTCGGCGATTCTGCGGAGGGATCTCCGTGGGGCGGTGAACGCCGATGATTATATAA
GGACGCGCCGGGTGTGGCACAGCTAGTTCCGTCGCAGCCGGGATTTGGGTCGCGGTTCTTGTTTGTGGAT
CGCTGTGATCGTCACTTGGTGAGTAGCGGGCTGCTGGGCTGGCCGGGGCTTTCGTGGCCGCCGGGCCGCT
CGGTGGGACGGAAGCGTGTGGAGAGACCGCCAAGGGCTGTAGTCTGGGTCCGCGAGCAAGGTTGCCCTGA
ACTGGGGGTTGGGGGGAGCGCAGCAAAATGGCGGCTGTTCCCGAGTCTTGAATGGAAGACGCTTGTGAGG
CGGGCTGTGAGGTCGTTGAAACAAGGTGGGGGGCATGGTGGGCGGCAAGAACCCAAGGTCTTGAGGCCTT
CGCTAATGCGGGAAAGCTCTTATTCGGGTGAGATGGGCTGGGGCACCATCTGGGGACCCTGACGTGAAGT
TTGTCACTGACTGGAGAACTCGGTTTGTCGTCTGTTGCGGGGGCGGCAGTTATGGCGGTGCCGTTGGGCA
GTGCACCCGTACCTTTGGGAGCGCGCGCCCTCGTCGTGTCGTGACGTCACCCGTTCTGTTGGCTTATAAT
GCAGGGTGGGGCCACCTGCCGGTAGGTGTGCGGTAGGCTTTTCTCCGTCGCAGGACGCAGGGTTCGGGCC
TAGGGTAGGCTCTCCTGAATCGACAGGCGCCGGACCTCTGGTGAGGGGAGGGATAAGTGAGGCGTCAGTT
TCTTTGGTCGGTTTTATGTACCTATCTTCTTAAGTAGCTGAAGCTCCGGTTTTGAACTATGCGCTCGGGG
TTGGCGAGTGTGTTTTGTGAAGTTTTTTAGGCACCTTTTGAAATGTAATCATTTGGGTCAATATGTAATT
TTCAGTGTTAGACTAGTAAATTGTCCGCTAAATTCTGGCCGTTTTTGGCTTTTTTGTTAGACGAAGCTTG
GGCTGCAGGTCGACTCTAGAGGATCACCGGTGCCACCATGTCCGGTCGTAAAGCCCAGGGCAAAACCCTA
GGCGTAAATATGGTCCGACGCGGAGTCCGCTCATTGTCGAACAAAATAAAACAAAAAACAAAACAAATTG
GAAACAGACCTGGACCTTCAAGAGGTGTTCAAGGATTTATCTTTTTCTTTTTGTTCAACATTTTGACTGG
AAAAAAGATCACAGCCCACCTAAAGAGGTTGTGGAAAATGCTGGACCCAAGACAAGGCTTGGCTGTTCTA
AGGAAAGTCAAGAGAGTGGTGGCCAGTTTGATGAGAGGATTGTCCTCAAGGAAACGCCGTTCCCATGATG
TTCTGACTGTGCAATTCCTAATTTTGGGAATGCTGTTGATGACGGGTGGAGTGACCTTGGTGCGGAAAAA
CAGATGGTTGCTCCTAAATGTGACATCTGAGGACCTCGGGAAAACATTCTCTGTGGGCACAGGCAACTGC
ACAACAAACATTTTGGAAGCCAAGTACTGGTGCCCAGACTCAATGGAATACAACTGTCCCAATCTCAGTC
CAAGAGAGGAGCCAGATGACATTGATTGCTGGTGCTATGGGGTGGAAAACGTTAGAGTCGCATATGGTAA
GTGTGACTCAGCAGGCAGGTCTAGGAGGTCAAGAAGGGCCATTGACTTGCCTACGCATGAAAACCATGGT
TTGAAGACCCGGCAAGAAAAATGGATGACTGGAAGAATGGGTGAAAGGCAACTCCAAAAGATTGAGAGAT
GGTTCGTGAGGAACCCCTTTTTTGCAGTGACGGCTCTGACCATTGCCTACCTTGTGGGAAGCAACATGAC
GCAACGAGTCGTGATTGCCCTACTGGTCTTGGCTGTTGGTCCGGCCTACTCAGCTCACTGCATTGGAATT
ACTGACAGGGATTTCATTGAGGGGGTGCATGGAGGAACTTGGGTTTCAGCTACCCTGGAGCAAGACAAGT
GTGTCACTGTTATGGCCCCTGACAAGCCTTCATTGGACATCTCACTAGAGACAGTAGCCATTGATAGACC
TGCTGAGGTGAGGAAAGTGTGTTACAATGCAGTTCTCACTCATGTGAAGATTAATGACAAGTGCCCCAGC
ACTGGAGAGGCCCACCTAGCCGAAGAGAACGAAGGGGACAATGCGTGCAAGCGCACTTATTCTGATAGAG
GCTGGGGCAATGGCTGTGGCCTATTTGGGAAAGGGAGCATTGTGGCATGCGCCAAATTCACTTGTGCCAA
ATCCATGAGTTTGTTTGAGGTTGATCAGACCAAAATTCAGTATGTCATCAGAGCACAATTGCATGTAGGG
GCCAAGCAGGAAAATTGGAATACCGACATTAAGACTCTCAAGTTTGATGCCCTGTCAGGCTCCCAGGAAG
TCGAGTTCATTGGGTATGGAAAAGCTACACTGGAATGCCAGGTGCAAACTGCGGTGGACTTTGGTAACAG
TTACATCGCTGAGATGGAAACAGAGAGCTGGATAGTGGACAGACAGTGGGCCCAGGACTTGACCCTGCCA
TGGCAGAGTGGAAGTGGCGGGGTGTGGAGAGAGATGCATCATCTTGTCGAATTTGAACCTCCGCATGCCG
CCACTATCAGAGTACTGGCCCTGGGAAACCAGGAAGGCTCCTTGAAAACAGCTCTTACTGGCGCAATGAG
GGTTACAAAGGACACAAATGACAACAACCTTTACAAACTACATGGTGGACATGTTTCTTGCAGAGTGAAA
TTGTCAGCTTTGACACTCAAGGGGACATCCTACAAAATATGCACTGACAAAATGTTTTTTGTCAAGAACC
CAACTGACACTGGCCATGGCACTGTTGTGATGCAGGTGAAAGTGTCAAAAGGAGCCCCCTGCAGGATTCC
AGTGATAGTAGCTGATGATCTTACAGCGGCAATCAATAAAGGCATTTTGGTTACAGTTAACCCCATCGCC
TCAACCAATGATGATGAAGTGCTGATTGAGGTGAACCCACCTTTTGGAGACAGCTACATTATCGTTGGGA
GAGGAGATTCACGTCTCACTTACCAGTGGCACAAAGAGGGAAGCTCAATAGGAAAGTTGTTCACTCAGAC
CATGAAAGGCGTGGAACGCCTGGCCGTCATGGGAGACACCGCCTGGGATTTCAGCTCCGCTGGAGGGTTC
TTCACTTCGGTTGGGAAAGGAATTCATACGGTGTTTGGCTCTGCCTTTCAGGGGCTATTTGGCGGCTTGA
ACTGGATAACAAAGGTCATCATGGGGGCGGTACTTATATGGGTTGGCATCAACACAAGAAACATGACAAT
GTCCATGAGCATGATCTTGGTAGGAGTGATCATGATGTTTTTGTCTCTAGGAGTTGGGGCGGATCAAGGA
TGCGCCATCAACTTTGGCAAGAGAGAGCTCAAGTGCGGAGATGGTATCTTCATATTTAGAGACTCTGATG
ACTGGCTGAACAAGTACTCATACTATCCAGAAGATCCTGTGAAGCTTGCATCAATAGTGAAAGCCTCTTT
TGAAGAAGGGAAGTGTGGCCTAAATTCAGTTGACTCCCTTGAGCATGAGATGTGGAGAAGCAGGGCAGAT
GAGATCAATGCCATTTTTGAGGAAAACGAGGTGGACATTTCTGTTGTCGTGCAGGATCCAAAGAATGTTT
ACCAGAGAGGAACTCATCCATTTTCCAGAATTCGGGATGGTCTGCAGTATGGTTGGAAGACTTGGGGTAA
GAACCTTGTGTTCTCCCCAGGGAGGAAGAATGGAAGCTTCATCATAGATGGAAAGTCCAGGAAAGAATGC
CCGTTTTCAAACCGGGTCTGGAATTCTTTCCAGATAGAGGAGTTTGGGACGGGAGTGTTCACCACACGCG
TGTACATGGACGCAGTCTTTGAATACACCATAGACTGCGATGGATCTATCTTGGGTGCAGCGGTGAACGG
AAAAAAGAGTGCCCATGGCTCTCCAACATTTTGGATGGGAAGTCATGAAGTAAATGGGACATGGATGATC
CACACCTTGGAGGCATTAGATTACAAGGAGTGTGAGTGGCCACTGACACATACGATTGGAACATCAGTTG
AAGAGAGTGAAATGTTCATGCCGAGATCAATCGGAGGCCCAGTTAGCTCTCACAATCATATCCCTGGATA
CAAGGTTCAGACGAACGGACCTTGGATGCAGGTACCACTAGAAGTGAAGAGAGAAGCTTGCCCAGGGACT
AGCGTGATCATTGATGGCAACTGTGATGGACGGGGAAAATCAACCAGATCCACCACGGATAGCGGGAAAG
TTATTCCTGAATGGTGTTGCCGCTCCTGCACAATGCCGCCTGTGAGCTTCCATGGTAGTGATGGGTGTTG
GTATCCCATGGAAATTAGGCCAAGGAAAACGCATGAAAGCCATCTGGTGCGCTCCTGGGTTACAGCTTGA
CCGGTTCAGCTAGCACCCCTAACGTTACTGGCCGAAGCCGCTTGGAATAAGGCCGGTGTGCGTTTGTCTA
TATGTTATTTTCCACCATATTGCCGTCTTTTGGCAATGTGAGGGCCCGGAAACCTGGCCCTGTCTTCTTG
ACGAGCATTCCTAGGGGTCTTTCCCCTCTCGCCAAAGGAATGCAAGGTCTGTTGAATGTCGTGAAGGAAG
CAGTTCCTCTGGAAGCTTCTTGAAGACAAACAACGTCTGTAGCGACCCTTTGCAGGCAGCGGAACCCCCC
ACCTGGCGACAGGTGCCTCTGCGGCCAAAAGCCACGTGTATAAGATACACCTGCAAAGGCGGCACAACCC
CAGTGCCACGTTGTGAGTTGGATAGTTGTGGAAAGAGTCAAATGGCTCTCCTAAGCGTATTCAACAAGGG
GCTGAAGGATGCCCAGAAGGTACCCCATTGTATGGGATCTGATCTGGGGCCTCGGTGCACATGCTTTACA
TGTGTTTAGTCGAGGTTAAAAAAACGTCTAGGCCCCCCGAACCACGGGGACGTGGTTTTCCTTTGAAAAA
CACGATGATAATATGGCCACAACCATGGTGAGCAAGGGCGAGGAGCTGTTCACCGGGGTGGTGCCCATCC
TGGTCGAGCTGGACGGCGACGTAAACGGCCACAAGTTCAGCGTGTCTGGCGAGGGCGAGGGCGATGCCAC
CTACGGCAAGCTGACCCTGAAGTTCATCTGCACCACCGGCAAGCTGCCCGTGCCCTGGCCCACCCTCGTG
ACCACCCTGACCTACGGCGTGCAGTGCTTCAGCCGCTACCCCGACCACATGAAGCAGCACGACTTCTTCA
AGTCCGCCATGCCCGAAGGCTACGTCCAGGAGCGCACCATCTTCTTCAAGGACGACGGCAACTACAAGAC
CCGCGCCGAGGTGAAGTTCGAGGGCGACACCCTGGTGAACCGCATCGAGCTGAAGGGCATCGACTTCAAG
GAGGACGGCAACATCCTGGGGCACAAGCTGGAGTACAACTACAACAGCCACAACGTCTATATCATGGCCG
ACAAGCAGAAGAACGGCATCAAGGCGAACTTCAAGATCCGCCACAACATCGAGGACGGCAGCGTGCAGCT
CGCCGACCACTACCAGCAGAACACCCCCATCGGCGACGGCCCCGTGCTGCTGCCCGACAACCACTACCTG
AGCACCCAGTCCGCCCTGAGCAAAGACCCCAACGAGAAGCGCGATCACATGGTCCTGCTGGAGTTCGTGA
CCGCCGCCGGGATCACTCTCGGCATGGACGAGCTGTACAAGTAATGAATTAATTAAGAATTATCACCGCT
TCTATTCAGCCAGTAAGGCCTGTCTTTAATGGCCTCCGGCATGAGACACTTTCTAGAGTCGACCTGCAGC
CAAGCTTATCGATTCGATATCAAGCTTATCGATAATCAACCTCTGGATTACAAAATTTGTGAAAGATTGA
CTGGTATTCTTAACTATGTTGCTCCTTTTACGCTATGTGGATACGCTGCTTTAATGCCTTTGTATCATGC
TATTGCTTCCCGTATGGCTTTCATTTTCTCCTCCTTGTATAAATCCTGGTTGCTGTCTCTTTATGAGGAG
TTGTGGCCCGTTGTCAGGCAACGTGGCGTGGTGTGCACTGTGTTTGCTGACGCAACCCCCACTGGTTGGG
GCATTGCCACCACCTGTCAGCTCCTTTCCGGGACTTTCGCTTTCCCCCTCCCTATTGCCACGGCGGAACT
CATCGCCGCCTGCCTTGCCCGCTGCTGGACAGGGGCTCGGCTGTTGGGCACTGACAATTCCGTGGTGTTG
TCGGGGAAATCATCGTCCTTTCCTTGGCTGCTCGCCTGTGTTGCCACCTGGATTCTGCGCGGGACGTCCT
TCTGCTACGTCCCTTCGGCCCTCAATCCAGCGGACCTTCCTTCCCGCGGCCTGCTGCCGGCTCTGCGGCC
TCTTCCGCGTCTTCGCCTTCGCCCTCAGACGAGTCGGATCTCCCTTTGGGCCGCCTCCCCGCATCGATAC
CGTCGACCTCGAGACCTAGAAAAACATGGAGCAATCACAAGTAGCAATACAGCAGCTACCAATGCTGATT
GTGCCTGGCTAGAAGCACAAGAGGAGGAGGAGGTGGGTTTTCCAGTCACACCTCAGGTACCTTTAAGACC
AATGACTTACAAGGCAGCTGTAGATCTTAGCCACTTTTTAAAAGAAAAGGGGGGACTGGAAGGGCTAATT
CACTCCCAACGAAGACAAGATATCCTTGATCTGTGGATCTACCACACACAAGGCTACTTCCCTGATTGGC
AGAACTACACACCAGGGCCAGGGATCAGATATCCACTGACCTTTGGATGGTGCTACAAGCTAGTACCAGT
TGAGCAAGAGAAGGTAGAAGAAGCCAATGAAGGAGAGAACACCCGCTTGTTACACCCTGTGAGCCTGCAT
GGGATGGATGACCCGGAGAGAGAAGTATTAGAGTGGAGGTTTGACAGCCGCCTAGCATTTCATCACATGG
CCCGAGAGCTGCATCCGGACTGTACTGGGTCTCTCTGGTTAGACCAGATCTGAGCCTGGGAGCTCTCTGG
CTAACTAGGGAACCCACTGCTTAAGCCTCAATAAAGCTTGCCTTGAGTGCTTCAAGTAGTGTGTGCCCGT
CTGTTGTGTGACTCTGGTAACTAGAGATCCCTCAGACCCTTTTAGTCAGTGTGGAAAATCTCTAGCAGGG
CCCGTTTAAACCCGCTGATCAGCCTCGACTGTGCCTTCTAGTTGCCAGCCATCTGTTGTTTGCCCCTCCC
CCGTGCCTTCCTTGACCCTGGAAGGTGCCACTCCCACTGTCCTTTCCTAATAAAATGAGGAAATTGCATC
GCATTGTCTGAGTAGGTGTCATTCTATTCTGGGGGGTGGGGTGGGGCAGGACAGCAAGGGGGAGGATTGG
GAAGACAATAGCAGGCATGCTGGGGATGCGGTGGGCTCTATGGCTTCTGAGGCGGAAAGAACCAGCTGGG
GCTCTAGGGGGTATCCCC
[124 nt withheld, positions 10449-10572]
C
[91 nt withheld, positions 10574-10664]
A
[49 nt withheld, positions 10666-10714]
CCTTTGACGTTGGAGTCCACGTTCTTT
[37 nt withheld, positions 10742-10778]
ACCCTATCTCGGTCTATTCTTTTGATTTATAAGGGATTTTGCCGATTTCGGCCTATTGGTTAAAAAATGA
GCTGATTTAACAAAAATTTAACGCGAATTAATTCTGTGGAATGTGTGTCAGTTAGGGTGTGGAAAGTCCC
CAGGCTCCCCAGCAGGCAGAAGTATGCAAAGCATGCATCTCAATTAGTCAGCAACCAGGTGTGGAAAGTC
CCCAGGCTCCCCAGCAGGCAGAAGTATGCAAAGCATGCATCTCAATTAGTCAGCAACCATAGTCCCGCCC
CTAACTCCGCCCATCCCGCCCCTAACTCCGCCCAGTTCCGCCCATTCTCCGCCCCATGGCTGACTAATTT
TTTTTATTTATGCAGAGGCCGAGGCCGCCTCTGCCTCTGAGCTATTCCAGAAGTAGTGAGGAGGCTTTTT
TGGAGGCCTAGGCTTTTGCAAAAAGCTCCCGGGAGCTTGTATATCCATTTTCGGATCTGATCAGCACGTG
TTGACAATTAATCATCGGCATAGTATATCGGCATAGTATAATACGACAAGGTGAGGAACTAAACCATGGC
CAAGTTGACCAGTGCCGTTCCGGTGCTCACCGCGCGCGACGTCGCCGGAGCGGTCGAGTTCTGGACCGAC
CGGCTCGGGTTCTCCCGGGACTTCGTGGAGGACGACTTCGCCGGTGTGGTCCGGGACGACGTGACCCTGT
TCATCAGCGCGGTCCAGGACCAGGTGGTGCCGGACAACACCCTGGCCTGGGTGTGGGTGCGCGGCCTGGA
CGAGCTGTACGCCGAGTGGTCGGAGGTCGTGTCCACGAACTTCCGGGACGCCTCCGGGCCGGCCATGACC
GAGATCGGCGAGCAGCCGTGGGGGCGGGAGTTCGCCCTGCGCGACCCGGCCGGCAACTGCGTGCACTTCG
TGGCCGAGGAGCAGGACTGACACGTGCTACGAGATTTCGATTCCACCGCCGCCTTCTATGAAAGGTTGGG
CTTCGGAATCGTTTTCCGGGACGCCGGCTGGATGATCCTCCAGCGCGGGGATCTCATGCTGGAGTTCTTC
GCCCACCCCAACTTGTTTATTGCAGCTTATAATGGTTACAAATAAAGCAATAGCATCACAAATTTCACAA
ATAAAGCATTTTTTTCACTGCATTCTAGTTGTGGTTTGTCCAAACTCATCAATGTATCTTATCATGTCTG
TATACCGTCGACCTCTAGCTAGAGCTTGGCGTAATCATGGTCATAGCTGTTTCCTGTGTGAAATTGTTAT
CCGCTCACAATTCCACACAACATACGAGCCGGAAGCATAAAGTGTAAAGCCTGGGGTGCCTAATGAGTGA
GCTAACTCACATTAATTGCGTTGCGCTCACTGCCCGCTTTCCAGTCGGGAAACCTGTCGTGCCAGCTGCA
TTAATGAATCGGCCAACGCGCGGGGAGAGGCGGTTTGCGTATTGGGCGCTCTTCCGCTTCCTCGCTCACT
GACTCGCTGCGCTCGGTCGTTCGGCTGCGGCGAGCGGTATCAGCTCACTCAAAGGCGGTAATACGGTTAT
CCACAGAATCAGGGGATAACGCAGGAAAGAACATGTGAGCAAAAGGCCAACAAAAGGCCAGGAACCGTAA
AAAGGCCGCGTTGCTGGCGTTTTTCCATAGGCTCCGCCCCCCTGACGAGCATCACAAAAATCGACGCTCA
AGTCAGAGGTGGCGAAACCCGACAGGACTATAAAGATACCAGGCGTTTCCCCCTGGAAGCTCCCTCGTGC
GCTCTCCTGTTCCGACCCTGCCGCTTACCGGATACCTGTCCGCCTTTCTCCCTTCGGGAAGCGTGGCGCT
TTCTCATAGCTCACGCTGTAGGTATCTCAGTTCGGTGTAGGTCGTTCGCTCCAAGCTGGGCTGTGTGCAC
GAACCCCCCGTTCAGCCCGACCGCTGCGCCTTATCCGGTAACTATCGTCTTGAGTCCAACCCGGTAAGAC
ACGACTTATCGCCACTGGCAGCAGCCACTGGTAACAGGATTAGCAGAGCGAGGTATGTAGGCGGTGCTAC
AGAGTTCTTGAAGTGGTGGCCTAACTACGGCTACACTAGAAGAACAGTATTTGGTATCTGCGCTCTGCTG
AAGCCAGTTACCTTCGGAAAAAGAGTTGGTAGCTCTTGATCCGGCAAACAAACCACCGCTGGTAGCGGTG
GTTTTTTTGTTTGCAAGCAGCAGATTACGCGCAGAAAAAAAGGATCTCAAGAAGATCCTTTGATCTTTTC
TACGGGGTCTGACGCTCAGTGGAACGAAAACTCACGTTAAGGGATTTTGGTCATGAGATTATCAAAAAGG
ATCTTCACCTAGATCCTTTTAAATTAAAAATGAAGTTTTAAATCAATCTAAAGTATATATGAGTAAACTT
GGTCTGACAGTTACCAATGCTTAATCAGTGAGGCACCTATCTCAGCGATCTGTCTATTTCGTTCATCCAT
AGTTGCCTGACTCCCCGTCGTGTAGATAACTACGATACGGGAGGGCTTACCATCTGGCCCCAGTGCTGCA
ATGATACCGCGAGACCCACGCTCACCGGCTCCAGATTTATCAGCAATAAACCAGCCAGCCGGAAGGGCCG
AGCGCAGAAGTGGTCCTGCAACTTTATCCGCCTCCATCCAGTCTATTAATTGTTGCCGGGAAGCTAGAGT
AAGTAGTTCGCCAGTTAATAGTTTGCGCAACGTTGTTGCCATTGCTACAGGCATCGTGGTGTCACGCTCG
TCGTTTGGTATGGCTTCATTCAGCTCCGGTTCCCAACGATCAAGGCGAGTTACATGATCCCCCATGTTGT
GCAAAAAAGCGGTTAGCTCCTTCGGTCCTCCGATCGTTGTCAGAAGTAAGTTGGCCGCAGTGTTATCACT
CATGGTTATGGCAGCACTGCATAATTCTCTTACTGTCATGCCATCCGTAAGATGCTTTTCTGTGACTGGT
GAGTACTCAACCAAGTCATTCTGAGAATAGTGTATGCGGCGACCGAGTTGCTCTTGCCCGGCGTCAATAC
GGGATAATACCGCGCCACATAGCAGAACTTTAAAAGTGCTCATCATTGGAAAACGTTCTTCGGGGCGAAA
ACTCTCAAGGATCTTACCGCTGTTGAGATCCAGTTCGATGTAACCCACTCGTGCACCCAACTGATCTTCA
GCATCTTTTACTTTCACCAGCGTTTCTGGGTGAGCAAAAACAGGAAGGCAAAATGCCGCAAAAAAGGGAA
TAAGGGCGACACGGA
Features (pLannotate 1.2.2; 34 found; start..end, strand, type, name):
     17..121     -  promoter       AmpR promoter: bla
    180..232     -  misc_feature   bom (fragment): basis of mobility region from pBR322
    387..766     +  enhancer       CMV enhancer: human cytomegalovirus immediate early enhancer
    767..966     +  promoter       CMV promoter: human cytomegalovirus (CMV) immediate early promoter
    984..1164    +  LTR            5' LTR (truncated): truncated 5' long terminal repeat (LTR) from HIV-1
   1211..1336    +  misc_feature   HIV-1 Ψ: packaging signal of human immunodeficiency virus type 1
   1320..1683    +  CDS            HIV-1 gag (fragment): gag protein from human immunodeficiency virus 1; gag
   1829..2062    +  misc_feature   RRE: The Rev response element (RRE) of HIV-1 allows for Rev-dependent mRNA export from the nucleus to the cytoplasm.
   2439..2539    +  CDS            Rev (fragment): human immunodeficiency virus 1 (HIV-1) Rev protein; rev; enhances nuclear export of unspliced and incompletely spliced viral mRNAs
   2589..2706    +  misc_feature   cPPT/CTS: central polypurine tract and central termination sequence of HIV-1
   2771..3982    +  promoter       UbC promoter: human ubiquitin C promoter
   3993..4020    -  misc_feature   MCS (fragment): pUC18/19 multiple cloning site
   4028..7453    +  CDS            POLG_YEFV1 (fragment): Experimental evidence at protein level: Swiss-Prot protein existence level 1. [RNA-directed RNA polymerase NS5]: Replicates the viral (+) and (-) RNA genome, and performs the capping of genomes in the cytoplasm (PubMed:19850911). NS5 methylates viral RNA cap at guanine N- 7 and ribose 2'-O positions (PubMed:19850911). Besides its role in RNA genome replication, also prevents the establishment of cellular antiviral state by blocking the interferon-alpha/beta (IFN-alpha/beta) signaling pathway (PubMed:25211074). IFN-I induces binding of NS5 to host IFN-activated transcription factor STAT2, preve
   7436..8004    +  misc_feature   IRES2: internal ribosome entry site (IRES) of the encephalomyocarditis virus (EMCV)
   8005..8724    +  CDS            EGFP: the original enhanced GFP (Yang et al., 1996) mammalian codon-optimized
   8802..8819    +  misc_feature   MCS (fragment): pUC18/19 multiple cloning site
   8832..8854    +  misc_feature   MCS (fragment): pBluescript multiple cloning site
   8854..9442    +  misc_feature   WPRE: woodchuck hepatitis virus posttranscriptional regulatory element
   9379..9960    +  CDS            nef (fragment): NEF_HV1H2 - Experimental evidence at protein level: Swiss-Prot protein existence level 1. Extracellular Nef protein targets CD4(+) T-lymphocytes for apoptosis by interacting with CXCR4 surface receptors. From Human immunodeficiency virus type 1 group M subtype B (isolate HXB2) (HIV-1).
   9967..10147   +  LTR            5' LTR (truncated): truncated 5' long terminal repeat (LTR) from HIV-1
  10179..10403   +  polyA_signal   bGH poly(A) signal: bovine growth hormone polyadenylation signal
  10407..10428   +  promoter       SV40 promoter (fragment): SV40 enhancer and early promoter
  10449..10877   +  rep_origin     f1 ori (sequence partly withheld): f1 bacteriophage origin of replication; arrow indicates direction of (+) strand synthesis
  10891..11220   +  promoter       SV40 promoter: SV40 enhancer and early promoter
  11268..11315   +  promoter       EM7 promoter: synthetic bacterial promoter&nbsp
  11334..11708   +  CDS            BleoR: antibiotic-binding protein; Sh ble from Streptoalloteichus hindustanus; confers resistance to bleomycin, phleomycin, and Zeocin™
  11718..11843   +  CDS            ble (fragment): BLE_KLEPN - Experimental evidence at protein level: Swiss-Prot protein existence level 1. Binding protein with a strong affinity to the bleomycin family of antibiotics. Binds to CL990; an antimitotic-antibiotic compound. From Klebsiella pneumoniae.
  11838..11959   +  polyA_signal   SV40 poly(A) signal: SV40 polyadenylation signal
  12030..12052   -  protein_bind   lac operator (fragment): The lac repressor binds to the lac operator to inhibit transcription in E. coli. This inhibition can be relieved by adding lactose or isopropyl-β-D-thiogalactopyranoside (IPTG). lac repressor encoded by lacI
  12056..12086   -  promoter       lac promoter: promoter for the E. coli lac operon
  12101..12122   -  protein_bind   CAP binding site: CAP binding activates transcription in the presence of cAMP. E. coli catabolite activator protein
  12135..12227   -  CDS            lacI (fragment): lac repressor; lacI; The lac repressor binds to the lac operator to inhibit transcription in E. coli. This inhibition can be relieved by adding lactose or isopropyl-β-D-thiogalactopyranoside (IPTG).
  12410..12998   -  rep_origin     ori: high-copy-number ColE1/pMB1/pBR322/pUC origin of replication
  13169..16      -  CDS            AmpR (across the origin): β-lactamase; bla; confers resistance to ampicillin, carbenicillin, and related antibiotics
