[The description below was written by a language model from this plasmid's Addgene catalogue record and pLannotate feature annotations shown in this document.]
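Description:
FUW-C-prM-E-NS1 is an HIV-1-based lentiviral transfer plasmid built on the FUW backbone. It is maintained in E. coli through a high-copy ColE1/pUC-type origin with ampicillin resistance (AmpR). The annotated sequence (about 14 kb, consistent with the listed backbone and insert sizes) also carries an f1 origin. An SV40/EM7-driven BleoR cassette lies outside the LTRs, so it would not be carried into the packaged genome. The viral portion begins with a CMV enhancer/promoter fused to a truncated 5' LTR, which drives genomic RNA production in packaging cells. This is followed by the Ψ packaging signal with a gag fragment, the RRE for Rev-dependent nuclear export, and the cPPT/CTS. The genome ends with a WPRE, a truncated 3' LTR and a bGH polyadenylation signal.

Between these elements, the human ubiquitin C promoter drives a bicistronic transcript. The first cistron is a roughly 3.4 kb fragment of the yellow fever virus 17D polyprotein that covers capsid (C), prM, envelope (E) and NS1. The automated annotation labels this region with generic polyprotein text that mentions NS5, but according to the catalogue entry only the C-to-NS1 portion is present. An EMCV IRES then allows cap-independent translation of EGFP, which marks expressing cells without being fused to the viral proteins.

The associated publication describes engineered YFV-17D as a tool for anterograde transneuronal tracing and genetic control. In that context the construct plausibly supplies the structural proteins and NS1 in trans to transduced cells, although the record does not state the exact experimental role.
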