Addgene plasmid #175281: FUW-C-prM-E-NS1
Purpose: lentiviral vector mediating bicistronic expression of the 4 genes of YFV-17D (C-prM-E-NS1) and EGFP.
Depositing lab: Wei Xu. Depositing organization: University of Texas Southwestern Medical Center. Publication: Anterograde transneuronal tracing and genetic control with engineered yellow fever vaccine YFV-17D. Li E, Guo J, Oh SJ, Luo Y, Oliveros HC, Du W, Arano R, Kim Y, Chen YT, Eitson J, Lin DT, Li Y, Roberts T, Schoggins JW, Xu W. Nat Methods. 2021 Nov 25. pii: 10.1038/s41592-021-01319-9. doi: 10.1038/s41592-021-01319-9. PubMed 34824475.
Backbone
  Vector backbone: FUW
  Backbone size w/o insert (bp): 9317
  Vector type: Lentiviral
Growth in bacteria
  Bacterial resistance: Ampicillin, 100 μg/mL
  Growth temperature: 37°C
  Growth strain: NEB Stable
  Copy number: High Copy
Gene/Insert
  Gene/Insert name: C-prM-E-NS1 and EGFP
  Species: Yellow fever virus strain 17D
  Insert size (bp): 4733
  Entrez Gene: POLY (a.k.a. YFVgp1)
  Promoter: human ubiquitin C
  Tag / fusion protein: IRES EGFP (C terminal on backbone)
  Cloning method: Gibson Cloning
  Sequencing primers: 5′ tatgcgctcggggttggcgagtg; 3′ CTCCTCATAAAGAGACAGCAACC
Terms and licenses: Academic/Nonprofit Terms; Industry Terms: Not Available to Industry
How to cite: FUW-C-prM-E-NS1 was a gift from Wei Xu (Addgene plasmid # 175281 ; http://n2t.net/addgene:175281 ; RRID:Addgene_175281)
